>Addgene plasmid #44588 | pDONR207-Citrine-PTS1 | depositor full sequence | sequence record 158584 | pDONR207-Citrine-PTS1 sequence 4102 bps
CTTTCCTGCGTTATCCCCTGATTCTGTGGATAACCGTATTACCGCTAGCCAGGAAGAGTTTGTAGAAACG
CAAAAAGGCCATCCGTCAGGATGGCCTTCTGCTTAGTTTGATGCCTGGCAGTTTATGGCGGGCGTCCTGC
CCGCCACCCTCCGGGCCGTTGCTTCACAACGTTCAAATCCGCTCCCGGCGGATTTGTCCTACTCAGGAGA
GCGTTCACCGACAAACAACAGATAAAACGAAAGGCCCAGTCTTCCGACTGAGCCTTTCGTTTTATTTGAT
GCCTGGCAGTTCCCTACTCTCGCGTTAACGCTAGCATGGATCTCGGGCCCCAAATAATGATTTTATTTTG
ACTGATAGTGACCTGTTCGTTGCAACAAATTGATGAGCAATGCTTTTTTATAATGCCAACTTTGTACAAA
AAAGCAGGCTCCATGGTGAGCAAGGGCGAGGAGCTGTTCACCGGGGTGGTGCCCATCCTGGTCGAGCTGG
ACGGCGACGTAAACGGCCACAAGTTCAGCGTGTCCGGCGAGGGCGAGGGCGATGCCACCTACGGCAAGCT
GACCCTGAAGTTCATCTGCACCACCGGCAAGCTGCCCGTGCCCTGGCCCACCCTCGTGACCACCTTCGGC
TACGGCCTGATGTGCTTCGCCCGCTACCCCGACCACATGAAGCAGCACGACTTCTTCAAGTCCGCCATGC
CCGAAGGCTACGTCCAGGAGCGCACCATCTTCTTCAAGGACGACGGCAACTACAAGACCCGCGCCGAGGT
GAAGTTCGAGGGCGACACCCTGGTGAACCGCATCGAGCTGAAGGGCATCGACTTCAAGGAGGACGGCAAC
ATCCTGGGGCACAAGCTGGAGTACAACTACAACAGCCACAACGTCTATATCATGGCCGACAAGCAGAAGA
ACGGCATCAAGGTGAACTTCAAGATCCGCCACAACATCGAGGACGGCAGCGTGCAGCTCGCCGACCACTA
CCAGCAGAACACCCCCATCGGCGACGGCCCCGTGCTGCTGCCCGACAACCACTACCTGAGCTACCAGTCC
GCCCTGAGCAAAGACCCCAACGAGAAGCGCGATCACATGGTCCTGCTGGAGTTCGTGACCGCCGCCGGGA
TCACTCTCGGCATGGACGAGCTGTACAAGTCCAAGTTGTGAGACCCAGCTTTCTTGTACAAAGTTGGCAT
TATAAGAAAGCATTGCTTATCAATTTGTTGCAACGAACAGGTCACTATCAGTCAAAATAAAATCATTATT
TGCCATCCAGCTGCAGCTCTGGCCCGTGTCTCAAAATCTCTGATGTTACATTGCACAAGATAAAAATATA
TCATCATGAACAATAAAACTGTCTGCTTACATAAACAGTAATACAAGGGGTGTTATGAGCCATATTCAAC
GGGAAACGTCGAGGCCGCGATTAAATTCCAACATGGATGCTGATTTATATGGGTATAAATGGGCTCGCGA
TAATGTCGGGCAATCAGGTGCGACAATCTATCGCTTGTATGGGAAGCCCGATGCGCCAGAGTTGTTTCTG
AAACATGGCAAAGGTAGCGTTGCCAATGATGTTACAGATGAGATGGTCAGACTAAACTGGCTGACGGAAT
TTATGCCTCTTCCGACCATCAAGCATTTTATCCGTACTCCTGATGATGCATGGTTACTCACCACTGCGAT
CCCCGGAAAAACAGCATTCCAGGTATTAGAAGAATATCCTGATTCAGGTGAAAATATTGTTGATGCGCTG
GCAGTGTTCCTGCGCCGGTTGCATTCGATTCCTGTTTGTAATTGTCCTTTTAACAGCGATCGCGTATTTC
GTCTCGCTCAGGCGCAATCACGAATGAATAACGGTTTGGTTGATGCGAGTGATTTTGATGACGAGCGTAA
TGGCTGGCCTGTTGAACAAGTCTGGAAAGAAATGCATAAACTTTTGCCATTCTCACCGGATTCAGTCGTC
ACTCATGGTGATTTCTCACTTGATAACCTTATTTTTGACGAGGGGAAATTAGGCCGGGAAGCCGATCTCG
GCTTGAACGAATTGTTAGGTGGCGGTACTTGGGTCGATATCAAAGTGCATCACTTCTTCCCGTATGCCCA
ACTTTGTATAGAGAGCCACTGCGGGATCGTCACCGTAATCTGCTTGCACGTAGATCACATAAGCACCAAG
CGCGTTGGCCTCATGCTTGAGGAGATTGATGAGCGCGGTGGCAATGCCCTGCCTCCGGTGCTCGCCGGAG
ACTGCGAGATCATAGATATAGATCTCACTACGCGGCTGCTCAAACCTGGGCAGAACGTAAGCCGCGAGAG
CGCCAACAACCGCTTCTTGGTCGAAGGCAGCAAGCGCGATGAATGTCTTACTACGGAGCAAGTTCCCGAG
GTAATCGGAGTCCGGCTGATGTTGGGAGTAGGTGGCTACGTCTCCGAACTCACGACCGAAAAGATCAAGA
GCAGCCCGCATGGATTTGACTTGGTCAGGGCCGAGCCTACATGTGCGAATGATGCCCATACTTGAGCCAC
CTAACTTTGTTTTAGGGCGACTGCCCTGCTGCGTAACATCGTTGCTGCTGCGTAACATCGTTGCTGCTCC
ATAACATCAAACATCGACCCACGGCGTAACGCGCTTGCTGCTTGGATGCCCGAGGCATAGACTGTACAAA
AAAACAGTCATAACAAGCCATGAAAACCGCCACTGCGCCGTTACCACCGCTGCGTTCGGTCAAGGTTCTG
GACCAGTTGCGTGAGCGCATACGCTACTTGCATTACAGTTTACGAACCGAACAGGCTTATGTCAACTGGG
TTCGTGCCTTCATCCGTTTCCACGGTGTGCGTCACCCGGCAACCTTGGGCAGCAGCGAAGTCGAGGCATT
TCTGTCCTGGCTGGCGAACGAGCGCAAGGTTTCGGTCTCCACGCATCGTCAGGCATTGGCGGCCTTGCTG
TTCTTCTACGGCAAGGTGCTGTGCACGGATCTGCCCTGGCTTCAGGAGATCGGAAGACCTCGGCCGTCGC
GGCGCTTGCCGGTGGTGCTGACCCCGGATGAAGTGGTTCGCATCCTCGGTTTTCTGGAAGGCGAGCATCG
TTTGTTCGCCCAGGACTCTAGCTATAGTTCTAGTGGTTGGCTACTAATAGGTTGTATTGATGTTGGACGA
GTCGGAATCGCAGACCGATACCAGGATCTTGCCATCCTATGGAACTGCCTCGGTGAGTTTTCTCCTTCAT
TACAGAAACGGCTTTTTCAAAAATATGGTATTGATAATCCTGATATGAATAAATTGCAGTTTCATTTGAT
GCTCGATGAGTTTTTCTAATCAGAATTGGTTAATTGGTTGTAACACTGGCAGAGCATTACGCTGACTTGA
CGGGACGGCGCAAGCTCATGACCAAAATCCCTTAACGTGAGTTTTCGTTCCACTGAGCGTCAGACCCCGT
AGAAAAGATCAAAGGATCTTCTTGAGATCCTTTTTTTCTGCGCGTAATCTGCTGCTTGCAAACAAAAAAA
CCACCGCTACCAGCGGTGGTTTGTTTGCCGGATCAAGAGCTACCAACTCTTTTTCCGAAGGTAACTGGCT
TCAGCAGAGCGCAGATACCAAATACTGTCCTTCTAGTGTAGCCGTAGTTAGGCCACCACTTCAAGAACTC
TGTAGCACCGCCTACATACCTCGCTCTGCTAATCCTGTTACCAGTGGCTGCTGCCAGTGGCGATAAGTCG
TGTCTTACCGGGTTGGACTCAAGACGATAGTTACCGGATAAGGCGCAGCGGTCGGGCTGAACGGGGGGTT
CGTGCACACAGCCCAGCTTGGAGCGAACGACCTACACCGAACTGAGATACCTACAGCGTGAGCTATGAGA
AAGCGCCACGCTTCCCGAAGGGAGAAAGGCGGACAGGTATCCGGTAAGCGGCAGGGTCGGAACAGGAGAG
CGCACGAGGGAGCTTCCAGGGGGAAACGCCTGGTATCTTTATAGTCCTGTCGGGTTTCGCCACCTCTGAC
TTGAGCGTCGATTTTTGTGATGCTCGTCAGGGGGGCGGAGCCTATGGAAAAACGCCAGCAACGCGGCCTT
TTTACGGTTCCTGGCCTTTTGCTGGCCTTTTGCTCACATGTT
Features (pLannotate 1.2.2; 12 found; start..end, strand, type, name):
      1..46      +  rep_origin     RSF ori (fragment): Plasmids containing the RSF 1030 origin of replication can be propagated in E. coli cells that contain additional plasmids with compatible origins.
     73..100     -  terminator     rrnB T2 terminator: transcription terminator T2 from the E. coli rrnB gene
    232..275     +  terminator     rrnB T1 terminator: Escherichia coli rrnB; transcription terminator T1 from the E. coli rrnB gene
    331..430     +  protein_bind   attL1: mutant version of attL; recombination site for the Gateway® LR reaction LR Clonase™
    433..1149    +  CDS            Citrine: Citrine is a basic (constitutively fluorescent) yellow fluorescent protein published in 2001, derived from Aequorea victoria. It has moderate acid sensitivity.
   1163..1262    -  protein_bind   attL2: mutant version of attL; recombination site for the Gateway® LR reaction LR Clonase™
   1385..2011    +  CDS            KanR (fragment): aminoglycoside phosphotransferase; aph(3')-Ia; confers resistance to kanamycin in bacteria or G418 (Geneticin®) in eukaryotes
   2045..2578    -  CDS            GmR: gentamycin acetyltransferase; aacC1; confers resistance to gentamycin
   2767..2795    -  promoter       Pc promoter: intI1 (promoter lies within the coding sequence); class 1 integron promoter
   2773..3120    -  CDS            YPR2_ECOLX (fragment): Protein predicted: Swiss-Prot protein existence level 4. From Escherichia coli.
   3125..3309    +  CDS            KanR (fragment): aminoglycoside phosphotransferase; aph(3')-Ia; confers resistance to kanamycin in bacteria or G418 (Geneticin®) in eukaryotes
   3452..4040    +  rep_origin     ori: high-copy-number ColE1/pMB1/pBR322/pUC origin of replication
