[The description below was written by a language model from this plasmid's Addgene catalogue record and pLannotate feature annotations shown in this document.]
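Description:
pDONR207-Citrine-PTS1 is a Gateway entry clone built on the Invitrogen pDONR207 donor backbone, with a total size of 4,102 bp. It is propagated in E. coli from a high-copy ColE1/pUC-type origin and selected with gentamicin. Resistance comes from the aacC1 gentamicin acetyltransferase gene, which lies downstream of a class 1 integron Pc promoter. The annotation also picks up two fragments of a kanamycin resistance gene, a short RSF origin fragment and a partial predicted E. coli ORF. These appear to be non-functional remnants of the backbone, since gentamicin is the only selection recorded.

The payload is a 729 bp synthetic insert encoding Citrine, a yellow fluorescent protein derived from Aequorea victoria, fused to a type 1 peroxisomal targeting signal (PTS1). The feature table annotates only the Citrine coding sequence. The PTS1 is not annotated separately, but a few bases lie between the end of Citrine and attL2, which fits the short C-terminal motif that this signal normally is. The insert is flanked by attL1 and attL2, the sites generated when a fragment is recombined into a donor vector. rrnB T1 and T2 terminators upstream insulate the cassette from read-through transcription.

As an entry clone, the plasmid carries no promoter to drive Citrine-PTS1 expression in a target organism. Instead, an LR Clonase reaction transfers the cassette into any attR-containing destination vector, which supplies the promoter, terminator and host-specific selection. The resulting expression constructs label peroxisomes with yellow fluorescence for live imaging. The associated work concerned cold-induced organelle relocation in the liverwort Marchantia polymorpha.
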