Addgene plasmid #44588: pDONR207-Citrine-PTS1
Purpose: Gateway entry vector for Citrine fluorescent protein with a peroxisome localization signal
Depositing lab: Yutaka Kodama. Depositing organization: Utsunomiya University. Publication: Cold-induced organelle relocation in the liverwort Marchantia polymorpha L. Ogasawara Y, Ishizaki K, Kohchi T, Kodama Y. Plant Cell Environ. 2013 Feb 20. doi: 10.1111/pce.12085. PubMed 23421791.
Backbone
  Vector backbone: pDONR207
  Backbone manufacturer: Invitrogen
  Backbone size w/o insert (bp): 3373
  Total vector size (bp): 4102
Growth in bacteria
  Bacterial resistance: Gentamicin, 10 μg/mL
  Growth temperature: 37°C
  Growth strain: DH5alpha
  Copy number: Unknown
Gene/Insert
  Gene/Insert name: Citrine-PTS1
  Species: Synthetic
  Insert size (bp): 729
  Tag / fusion protein: PTS1 (peroxisomal targeting signal type 1)
  Cloning method: Gateway Cloning
  Sequencing primers: 5′ TCGCGTTAACGCTAGCATGGATCTC; 3′ GTAACATCAGAGATTTTGAGACAC
Terms and licenses: Academic/Nonprofit Terms; Industry Terms: Not Available to Industry
How to cite: pDONR207-Citrine-PTS1 was a gift from Yutaka Kodama (Addgene plasmid # 44588 ; http://n2t.net/addgene:44588 ; RRID:Addgene_44588)
