>Addgene plasmid #44588 | pDONR207-Citrine-PTS1 | addgene partial sequence | sequence record 157254 | pDONR201F 5'-TCGCGTTAACGCTAGCATGGATCTC-3'
TTTTATTTTGACTGATAGTGACCTGTTCGTTGCAACAAATTGATGAGCAATGCTTTTTTATAATGCCAAC
TTTGTACAAAAAAGCAGGCTCCATGGTGAGCAAGGGCGAGGAGCTGTTCACCGGGGTGGTGCCCATCCTG
GTCGAGCTGGACGGCGACGTAAACGGCCACAAGTTCAGCGTGTCCGGCGAGGGCGAGGGCGATGCCACCT
ACGGCAAGCTGACCCTGAAGTTCATCTGCACCACCGGCAAGCTGCCCGTGCCCTGGCCCACCCTCGTGAC
CACCTTCGGCTACGGCCTGATGTGCTTCGCCCGCTACCCCGACCACATGAAGCAGCACGACTTCTTCAAG
TCCGCCATGCCCGAAGGCTACGTCCAGGAGCGCACCATCTTCTTCAAGGACGACGGCAACTACAAGACCC
GCGCCGAGGTGAAGTTCGAGGGCGACACCCTGGTGAACCGCATCGAGCTGAAGGGCATCGACTTCAAGGA
GGACGGCAACATCCTGGGGCACAAGCTGGAGTACAACTACAACAGCCACAACGTCTATATCATGGCCGAC
AAGCAGAAGAACGGCATCAAGGTGAACTTCAAGATCCGCCACAACATCGAGGACGGCAGCGTGCAGCTCG
CCGACCACTACCAGCAGAACACCCCCATCGGCGACGGCCCCGTGCTGCTGCCCGACAACCACTACCTGAG
CTACCAGTCCGCCCTGAGCAAAGACCCCAACGAGAAGCGCGATCACATGGTCCTGCTGGAGTTCGTGACC
GCCGCCGGGATCACTCTCGGCATGGACGAGCTGTACAAGTCCAAGTTGTGAGACCCAGCTTTCTTGTACA
AAGTTGGCATTATAAGAAAGCATTGCTTATCAATTTGTTGCAACGAACAGGTCACTATCAGTCA
