>Addgene plasmid #44588 | pDONR207-Citrine-PTS1 | addgene partial sequence | sequence record 157255 | pENTR-R 5'-ATGGCTCATAACACCCCTTG-3'
TTTTATTGTTCATGATGATATATTTTTATCTTGTGCAATGTAACATCAGAGATTTTGAGACACGGGCCAG
AGCTGCAGCTGGATGGCAAATAATGATTTTATTTTGACTGATAGTGACCTGTTCGTTGCAACAAATTGAT
AAGCAATGCTTTCTTATAATGCCAACTTTGTACAAGAAAGCTGGGTCTCACAACTTGGACTTGTACAGCT
CGTCCATGCCGAGAGTGATCCCGGCGGCGGTCACGAACTCCAGCAGGACCATGTGATCGCGCTTCTCGTT
GGGGTCTTTGCTCAGGGCGGACTGGTAGCTCAGGTAGTGGTTGTCGGGCAGCAGCACGGGGCCGTCGCCG
ATGGGGGTGTTCTGCTGGTAGTGGTCGGCGAGCTGCACGCTGCCGTCCTCGATGTTGTGGCGGATCTTGA
AGTTCACCTTGATGCCGTTCTTCTGCTTGTCGGCCATGATATAGACGTTGTGGCTGTTGTAGTTGTACTC
CAGCTTGTGCCCCAGGATGTTGCCGTCCTCCTTGAAGTCGATGCCCTTCAGCTCGATGCGGTTCACCAGG
GTGTCGCCCTCGAACTTCACCTCGGCGCGGGTCTTGTAGTTGCCGTCGTCCTTGAAGAAGATGGTGCGCT
CCTGGACGTAGCCTTCGGGCATGGCGGACTTGAAGAAGTCGTGCTGCTTCATGTGGTCGGGGTAGCGGGC
GAAGCACATCAGGCCGTAGCCGAAGGTGGTCACGAGGGTGGGCCAGGGCACGGGCAGCTTGCCGGTGGTG
CAGATGAACTTCAGGGTCAGCTTGCCGTAGGTGGCATCGCCCTCGCCCTCGCCGGACACGCTGAACTTGT
GGCCGTTTACGTC
